Addgene plasmid #68051: pET41-GST-KaiC
Purpose: Strain: AM5117, Used for protein purification
Depositing lab: Susan Golden. Depositing organization: University of California, San Diego (UCSD). Publication: Oxidized quinones signal onset of darkness directly to the cyanobacterial circadian oscillator. Kim YI, Vinyard DJ, Ananyev GM, Dismukes GC, Golden SS. Proc Natl Acad Sci U S A. 2012 Oct 30;109(44):17765-9. doi: 10.1073/pnas.1216401109. Epub 2012 Oct 15. PubMed 23071342.
Backbone
  Vector backbone: pET41a(+)
  Total vector size (bp): 7500
  Vector type: Bacterial Expression
Growth in bacteria
  Bacterial resistance: Kanamycin, 50 μg/mL
  Growth temperature: 37°C
  Growth strain: DH5alpha
  Copy number: Unknown
Gene/Insert
  Gene/Insert name: KaiC
  Species: Synechococcus elongatus
  Insert size (bp): 1500
  GenBank ID: CP000100
  Promoter: T7
  Tag / fusion protein: GST (N terminal on backbone); 6xHis (N terminal on backbone); S-Tag
  Cloning method: Restriction Enzyme; 5′ cloning site NcoI (not destroyed); 3′ cloning site XhoI (not destroyed)
  Sequencing primers: 5′ pGEX5; 3′ T7term
Terms and licenses: Academic/Nonprofit Terms; Industry Terms: Not Available to Industry
Depositor comments: PreScission (GE Healthcare) Protease cutting site is introduced before KaiC. KaiC is cloned between NcoI and HiNdII. Use BL21DE3 and GST column for protein purification. Use PreScission Protease to cut GST tag off.
How to cite: pET41-GST-KaiC was a gift from Susan Golden (Addgene plasmid # 68051 ; http://n2t.net/addgene:68051 ; RRID:Addgene_68051)
