[The description below was written by a language model from this plasmid's Addgene catalogue record and pLannotate feature annotations shown in this document.]
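Description:
pET41-GST-KaiC is a bacterial expression plasmid built on the pET41a(+) backbone (about 7.5 kb) for producing recombinant KaiC, the core component of the KaiABC circadian clock complex of the cyanobacterium Synechococcus elongatus. It replicates in E. coli from a pBR322/ColE1-type origin accompanied by the rop gene and bom region, is selected with kanamycin through the aph(3')-Ia marker, and also carries an f1 phage origin. Short tetracycline-resistance and AmpR promoter fragments in the annotation are backbone remnants rather than functional markers.

The roughly 1.5 kb kaiC coding sequence sits downstream of a T7 promoter with an adjacent lac operator and the T7 gene 10 ribosome binding site, and transcription ends at the T7 terminator. The plasmid-borne lacI gene supplies repressor, so expression is IPTG-inducible in a host that provides T7 RNA polymerase; the depositor names BL21(DE3). KaiC is fused at its N terminus to the backbone-encoded Schistosoma japonicum GST, followed by a 6xHis tag and an S-Tag. According to the depositor, a PreScission protease site was introduced just before KaiC, allowing capture on a GST affinity column and subsequent removal of the tags. A His-tag fragment is also annotated downstream of kaiC, but the record does not say whether it is translated in frame with the protein. The record is inconsistent about the 3′ cloning site, listing XhoI in the catalogue fields while the comments describe cloning between NcoI and a site written as "HiNdII".

The stated purpose is protein purification, and the associated publication concerns how oxidized quinones signal the onset of darkness to the cyanobacterial circadian oscillator.
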