Features (pLannotate 1.2.2; 22 found; start..end, strand, type, name):
     26..73      -  terminator     T7 terminator: transcription terminator for bacteriophage T7 RNA polymerase
     81..124     -  CDS            SET1 (fragment): solubility-enhancement tag derived from T7 phage gene 10B
    150..173     -  CDS            9xHis (fragment): 9xHis affinity tag
    185..1741    -  CDS            kaiC: KAIC_SYNE7 - Experimental evidence at protein level: Swiss-Prot protein existence level 1. Core component of the KaiABC clock protein complex, which constitutes the main circadian regulator in cyanobacteria. Binds to DNA. The KaiABC complex may act as a promoter-nonspecific transcription regulator that represses transcription, possibly by acting on the state of chromosome compaction. From Synechococcus elongatus (strain PCC 7942 / FACHB-805) (Anacystis nidulans R2).
   1832..1876    -  CDS            S-Tag: affinity and epitope tag derived from pancreatic ribonuclease A
   1919..1936    -  CDS            7xHis (fragment): 6xHis affinity tag
   1964..2617    -  CDS            GST26_SCHJA: Experimental evidence at protein level: Swiss-Prot protein existence level 1. GST isoenzymes appear to play a central role in the parasite detoxification system. Other functions are also suspected including a role in increasing the solubility of haematin in the parasite gut. From Schistosoma japonicum (Blood fluke).
   2625..2647    -  RBS            RBS: efficient ribosome binding site from bacteriophage T7 gene 10 (Olins and Rangwala, 1989)
   2662..2686    -  protein_bind   lac operator: The lac repressor binds to the lac operator to inhibit transcription in E. coli. This inhibition can be relieved by adding lactose or isopropyl-β-D-thiogalactopyranoside (IPTG). lac repressor encoded by lacI
   2687..2705    -  promoter       T7 promoter: promoter for bacteriophage T7 RNA polymerase
   2731..3010    +  CDS            TcR (fragment): tetracycline efflux protein; tet; confers resistance to tetracycline
   3018..3095    +  promoter       lacI promoter: lacI
   3096..4178    +  CDS            lacI: lac repressor; lacI; The lac repressor binds to the lac operator to inhibit transcription in E. coli. This inhibition can be relieved by adding lactose or isopropyl-β-D-thiogalactopyranoside (IPTG).
   4191..4212    +  protein_bind   CAP binding site: CAP binding activates transcription in the presence of cAMP. E. coli catabolite activator protein
   4227..4291    +  CDS            TcR (fragment): tetracycline efflux protein; tet; confers resistance to tetracycline
   4353..4733    -  CDS            YPB1_ECOLX: Protein predicted: Swiss-Prot protein existence level 4. From Escherichia coli.
   4750..4941    +  CDS            rop: Rop protein, which maintains plasmids at low copy number; rop
   5043..5185    +  misc_feature   bom: basis of mobility region from pBR322
   5371..5959    -  rep_origin     ori: high-copy-number ColE1/pMB1/pBR322/pUC origin of replication
   6081..6896    +  CDS            KanR: aminoglycoside phosphotransferase; aph(3')-Ia; confers resistance to kanamycin in bacteria or G418 (Geneticin®) in eukaryotes
   6905..6962    -  promoter       AmpR promoter (fragment): bla
   6989..7444    -  rep_origin     f1 ori (sequence partly withheld): f1 bacteriophage origin of replication; arrow indicates direction of (+) strand synthesis
>Addgene plasmid #68051 | pET41-GST-KaiC | addgene full sequence | sequence record 167953 | Addgene assembled full plasmid sequence
ATCCGGATATAGTTCCTCCTTTCAGCAAAAAACCCCTCAAGACCCGTTTAGAGGCCCCAAGGGGTTATGC
TAGTTATTGCTCAGCGGTGGCAGCAGCCAACTCAGCTTCCTTTCGGGCTTTGTTTAGCAGCCTAGGTATT
AATCAATTAGTGGTGGTGGTGGTGGTGGTGGTGCTCGAGTACTAGCTCTCCGGCCCTTTTTCTTGAACGC
CGCGCACAATTCGCGAGAGTTCGCTTTTCTCATCGACGGTAATCCGTGTTGGCGAACCTGAAATAATCCG
CTCAAAGTTCCGGAAAGAATCCTTGATGTCCGGCCCTTTGTCGCTGATCATGAATTCGCGGATTGCTTTG
TCATGCCAAGATCCGCGCATCTTGAAGACGTTAATGGCGCGGGACATTTCGCCACGAATCTCGACGTATT
GGAGCAAGATAATCGTATCCGTAATTGTTGAGATATGGGAGTCAGTAATCGAATGCGCTCCCATAAATTG
ATCACTGGTATTTGTGAATAGTCCCGTGATTTCTTCTTGTTTCGCGTAGCCAGTGACACCAATTACAAAT
TGGCGGAAGGCATTGTTGCTAACGCCCCGCGCCAAAGCAGAGAGGGAGTCGATTGCAATACGAGCTGGCT
TAAAGTCATTGATCTCCGACTTAATAATCTGCAAATGGTCTTCAAGACCTGCAGATTCAGGATAGGCGCA
AACAATTTTGAGGAGGTTTTGGCGCTCCATCTCCTCAAAGTCCATTCCCCATGAATAGGCATTGCGGAGC
AGCTGAGCTCGTGACTCTTCATAAGCGAACAGAATCGCCCGCTCTTTGTTAGCACAAGCATTCTCAACGA
AACGGCTAACTAACAGAGTTTTACCAGTGCCTGTAGCGCCAGTTGCCAGAATGATTGAGTCCTTAAAGAA
GCCCCCACCACACATTTCATCGAGTCGGACGACACCAGATGAAACACGCACGTTCGACGATCGCTGCGTA
AGGCGCATTGCCCCGAGCGGGAAGATATTGATGCCATGATCCGTAATCGTGAACGGATATTCCCCTTTCA
TGTGGCTGGTGCCACGTAGCTTGAGGATTTCGAGGGTGCGGCGACGGCGCTCCCCTTCCAAAACGTTGCG
GAGAATCACGACGTTATCGGAGACAAATTCCTCAACACCGTAACGAGCGATCGGGCCATATTCCTCGATA
CGCTCGGTGGTCATGACCGTAGTTGCCCCAATTTGTTTTAGGCGAGCTACCAACCGAAAGAGTTCGCGGC
GAACCACAGAAGAGGCATCATATTGCTGGAAAACGGACGTGACCGAGTCAATTGAAACCCGCCGCGCTCG
ATACTTTTGAATTGCATAATTAATCCGCTCAATCAGAGCAGAGAGATCGAAGCCGCCAACAACCTCTTGA
CCTTCTGGATCGGGTGAAGCATCAAGAATAAATAGTTTGCCCTCATCGACCAGCTTGGCTAAATCCCAGC
CAAAACTACGGGCGTTTTTAATGATATCTTGCGGGGTTTCTTCGAAAGTAACGAAAACCCCAGGCTCATC
AAACTCGATAATACCGTTATAGAGAAATTGAATAGAAAAAAGGGTCTTGCCGGTTCCTGAAGTACCACTA
ACGAGGGTCGATCGCCCGATTGGAAGACCGCCATGACTAATATCATCAAAGCCTTCAATCATCGTGCGCA
TCTTAGCGATGGCTTGGTGCTCAGAATTATTATTAGGGCTAGTCATCTCAGCGGAAGTCATGGATCCCAG
GGGCCCCTGGAACAGAACTTCCAGAGCCATGGGACTCTTGTCGTCGTCATCACCGGAGCCACCACCGGTA
CCCAGATCTGGGCTGTCCATGTGCTGGCGTTCGAATTTAGCAGCAGCGGTTTCTTTCATACCAATTGCAG
TACTACCGCGTGGCACCAGACCCGCGGAGTGATGGTGATGGTGATGACCAGAACCACTAGTTGAACCATC
CGATTTTGGAGGATGGTCGCCACCACCAAACGTGGCTTGCCAGCCCTGCAAAGGCCATGCTATATACTTG
CTGGATTTCAAGTACTTATCAATTTGTGGGATAGCTTCAATACGTTTTTTAAAACAAACTAATTTTGGGA
ACGCATCCAGGCACATTGGGTCCATGTATAAAACAACATCAAGAGCGTCATACAACATGAAGTCAGGATG
GGTTACATGATCACCATTTAAATATGTTTTATGACATAAACGATCTTCGAACATTTTCAGCATTTCAGGT
AGCTTGCTAAGAAAATCAACTTTGAGAGTTTCAAAGTCTTTACTATATGCAATTCTCGAAACACCGTATC
TAATATCCAAAACCGCTCCTTCAAGCATTGAAATCTCTGCACGCTCTTTTGGACAACCACCCAACATGTT
GTGCTTGTCAGCTATATAACGTATGATGGCCATAGACTGTGTTAATTTAACATCACCATCAATATAATAA
GGAAGATTGGGAAACTCCAAACCCAATTCAAACTTTTTGTTTCGCCATTTATCACCTTCATCGCGCTCAT
ACAAATGCTCTTCATATTTTTCTTCAAGATATTCCAAAAGAAGTCGAGTGGGTTGCACAAGGCCCTTAAT
TTTCCAATAACCTAGTATAGGGGACATATGTATATCTCCTTCTTAAAGTTAAACAAAATTATTTCTAGAG
GGGAATTGTTATCCGCTCACAATTCCCCTATAGTGAGTCGTATTAATTTCGCGGGATCGAGATCGATCTC
GATCCTCTACGCCGGACGCATCGTGGCCGGCATCACCGGCGCCACAGGTGCGGTTGCTGGCGCCTATATC
GCCGACATCACCGATGGGGAAGATCGGGCTCGCCACTTCGGGCTCATGAGCGCTTGTTTCGGCGTGGGTA
TGGTGGCAGGCCCCGTGGCCGGGGGACTGTTGGGCGCCATCTCCTTGCATGCACCATTCCTTGCGGCGGC
GGTGCTCAACGGCCTCAACCTACTACTGGGCTGCTTCCTAATGCAGGAGTCGCATAAGGGAGAGCGTCGA
GATCCCGGACACCATCGAATGGCGCAAAACCTTTCGCGGTATGGCATGATAGCGCCCGGAAGAGAGTCAA
TTCAGGGTGGTGAATGTGAAACCAGTAACGTTATACGATGTCGCAGAGTATGCCGGTGTCTCTTATCAGA
CCGTTTCCCGCGTGGTGAACCAGGCCAGCCACGTTTCTGCGAAAACGCGGGAAAAAGTGGAAGCGGCGAT
GGCGGAGCTGAATTACATTCCCAACCGCGTGGCACAACAACTGGCGGGCAAACAGTCGTTGCTGATTGGC
GTTGCCACCTCCAGTCTGGCCCTGCACGCGCCGTCGCAAATTGTCGCGGCGATTAAATCTCGCGCCGATC
AACTGGGTGCCAGCGTGGTGGTGTCGATGGTAGAACGAAGCGGCGTCGAAGCCTGTAAAGCGGCGGTGCA
CAATCTTCTCGCGCAACGCGTCAGTGGGCTGATCATTAACTATCCGCTGGATGACCAGGATGCCATTGCT
GTGGAAGCTGCCTGCACTAATGTTCCGGCGTTATTTCTTGATGTCTCTGACCAGACACCCATCAACAGTA
TTATTTTCTCCCATGAAGACGGTACGCGACTGGGCGTGGAGCATCTGGTCGCATTGGGTCACCAGCAAAT
CGCGCTGTTAGCGGGCCCATTAAGTTCTGTCTCGGCGCGTCTGCGTCTGGCTGGCTGGCATAAATATCTC
ACTCGCAATCAAATTCAGCCGATAGCGGAACGGGAAGGCGACTGGAGTGCCATGTCCGGTTTTCAACAAA
CCATGCAAATGCTGAATGAGGGCATCGTTCCCACTGCGATGCTGGTTGCCAACGATCAGATGGCGCTGGG
CGCAATGCGCGCCATTACCGAGTCCGGGCTGCGCGTTGGTGCGGACATCTCGGTAGTGGGATACGACGAT
ACCGAAGACAGCTCATGTTATATCCCGCCGTTAACCACCATCAAACAGGATTTTCGCCTGCTGGGGCAAA
CCAGCGTGGACCGCTTGCTGCAACTCTCTCAGGGCCAGGCGGTGAAGGGCAATCAGCTGTTGCCCGTCTC
ACTGGTGAAAAGAAAAACCACCCTGGCGCCCAATACGCAAACCGCCTCTCCCCGCGCGTTGGCCGATTCA
TTAATGCAGCTGGCACGACAGGTTTCCCGACTGGAAAGCGGGCAGTGAGCGCAACGCAATTAATGTAAGT
TAGCTCACTCATTAGGCACCGGGATCTCGACCGATGCCCTTGAGAGCCTTCAACCCAGTCAGCTCCTTCC
GGTGGGCGCGGGGCATGACTAGCATGATCGTGCTCCTGTCGTTGAGGACCCGGCTAGGCTGGCGGGGTTG
CCTTACTGGTTAGCAGAATGAATCACCGATACGCGAGCGAACGTGAAGCGACTGCTGCTGCAAAACGTCT
GCGACCTGAGCAACAACATGAATGGTCTTCGGTTTCCGTGTTTCGTAAAGTCTGGAAACGCGGAAGTCAG
CGCCCTGCACCATTATGTTCCGGATCTGCATCGCAGGATGCTGCTGGCTACCCTGTGGAACACCTACATC
TGTATTAACGAAGCGCTGGCATTGACCCTGAGTGATTTTTCTCTGGTCCCGCCGCATCCATACCGCCAGT
TGTTTACCCTCACAACGTTCCAGTAACCGGGCATGTTCATCATCAGTAACCCGTATCGTGAGCATCCTCT
CTCGTTTCATCGGTATCATTACCCCCATGAACAGAAATCCCCCTTACACGGAGGCATCAGTGACCAAACA
GGAAAAAACCGCCCTTAACATGGCCCGCTTTATCAGAAGCCAGACATTAACGCTTCTGGAGAAACTCAAC
GAGCTGGACGCGGATGAACAGGCAGACATCTGTGAATCGCTTCACGACCACGCTGATGAGCTTTACCGCA
GCTGCCTCGCGCGTTTCGGTGATGACGGTGAAAACCTCTGACACATGCAGCTCCCGGAGACGGTCACAGC
TTGTCTGTAAGCGGATGCCGGGAGCAGACAAGCCCGTCAGGGCGCGTCAGCGGGTGTTGGCGGGTGTCGG
GGCGCAGCCATGACCCAGTCACGTAGCGATAGCGGAGTGTATACTGGCTTAACTATGCGGCATCAGAGCA
GATTGTACTGAGAGTGCACCATATATGCGGTGTGAAATACCGCACAGATGCGTAAGGAGAAAATACCGCA
TCAGGCGCTCTTCCGCTTCCTCGCTCACTGACTCGCTGCGCTCGGTCGTTCGGCTGCGGCGAGCGGTATC
AGCTCACTCAAAGGCGGTAATACGGTTATCCACAGAATCAGGGGATAACGCAGGAAAGAACATGTGAGCA
AAAGGCCAGCAAAAGGCCAGGAACCGTAAAAAGGCCGCGTTGCTGGCGTTTTTCCATAGGCTCCGCCCCC
CTGACGAGCATCACAAAAATCGACGCTCAAGTCAGAGGTGGCGAAACCCGACAGGACTATAAAGATACCA
GGCGTTTCCCCCTGGAAGCTCCCTCGTGCGCTCTCCTGTTCCGACCCTGCCGCTTACCGGATACCTGTCC
GCCTTTCTCCCTTCGGGAAGCGTGGCGCTTTCTCATAGCTCACGCTGTAGGTATCTCAGTTCGGTGTAGG
TCGTTCGCTCCAAGCTGGGCTGTGTGCACGAACCCCCCGTTCAGCCCGACCGCTGCGCCTTATCCGGTAA
CTATCGTCTTGAGTCCAACCCGGTAAGACACGACTTATCGCCACTGGCAGCAGCCACTGGTAACAGGATT
AGCAGAGCGAGGTATGTAGGCGGTGCTACAGAGTTCTTGAAGTGGTGGCCTAACTACGGCTACACTAGAA
GGACAGTATTTGGTATCTGCGCTCTGCTGAAGCCAGTTACCTTCGGAAAAAGAGTTGGTAGCTCTTGATC
CGGCAAACAAACCACCGCTGGTAGCGGTGGTTTTTTTGTTTGCAAGCAGCAGATTACGCGCAGAAAAAAA
GGATCTCAAGAAGATCCTTTGATCTTTTCTACGGGGTCTGACGCTCAGTGGAACGAAAACTCACGTTAAG
GGATTTTGGTCATGAACAATAAAACTGTCTGCTTACATAAACAGTAATACAAGGGGTGTTATGAGCCATA
TTCAACGGGAAACGTCTTGCTCTAGGCCGCGATTAAATTCCAACATGGATGCTGATTTATATGGGTATAA
ATGGGCTCGCGATAATGTCGGGCAATCAGGTGCGACAATCTATCGATTGTATGGGAAGCCCGATGCGCCA
GAGTTGTTTCTGAAACATGGCAAAGGTAGCGTTGCCAATGATGTTACAGATGAGATGGTCAGACTAAACT
GGCTGACGGAATTTATGCCTCTTCCGACCATCAAGCATTTTATCCGTACTCCTGATGATGCATGGTTACT
CACCACTGCGATCCCCGGGAAAACAGCATTCCAGGTATTAGAAGAATATCCTGATTCAGGTGAAAATATT
GTTGATGCGCTGGCAGTGTTCCTGCGCCGGTTGCATTCGATTCCTGTTTGTAATTGTCCTTTTAACAGCG
ATCGCGTATTTCGTCTCGCTCAGGCGCAATCACGAATGAATAACGGTTTGGTTGATGCGAGTGATTTTGA
TGACGAGCGTAATGGCTGGCCTGTTGAACAAGTCTGGAAAGAAATGCATAAACTTTTGCCATTCTCACCG
GATTCAGTCGTCACTCATGGTGATTTCTCACTTGATAACCTTATTTTTGACGAGGGGAAATTAATAGGTT
GTATTGATGTTGGACGAGTCGGAATCGCAGACCGATACCAGGATCTTGCCATCCTATGGAACTGCCTCGG
TGAGTTTTCTCCTTCATTACAGAAACGGCTTTTTCAAAAATATGGTATTGATAATCCTGATATGAATAAA
TTGCAGTTTCATTTGATGCTCGATGAGTTTTTCTAAGAATTAATTCATGAGCGGATACATATTTGAATGT
ATTTAGAAAAATAAACAAATAGGGGTTCCGCGCACATTTCCCCGAAAAGTGCCACCTGAAATTGTAAACG
TTAATATTTTGTTAAAATTCGCGTTAAATTTTTGTTAAATCAGCTCATTTTTTAACCAATAGGCCGAAAT
CGGCAAAATCCCTTATAAATCAAAAGAATAGACCGAGATAGGGT
[37 nt withheld, positions 7115-7151]
AAAGAACGTGGACTCCAACGTCAAAGG
[49 nt withheld, positions 7179-7227]
T
[91 nt withheld, positions 7229-7319]
G
[124 nt withheld, positions 7321-7444]
CCCATTCGCCA
