>Addgene plasmid #68051 | pET41-GST-KaiC | addgene partial sequence | sequence record 167941 | pGEX5 5'-GGGCTGGCAAGCCACGTTTGGTG-3'
ATCCTCCAAAATCGGATGGTTCAACTAGTGGTTCTGGTCATCACCATCACCATCACTCCGCGGGTCTGGT
GCCACGCGGTAGTACTGCAATTGGTATGAAAGAAACCGCTGCTGCTAAATTCGAACGCCAGCACATGGAC
AGCCCAGATCTGGGTACCGGTGGTGGCTCCGGTGATGACGACGACAAGAGTCCCATGGCTCTGGAAGTTC
TGTTCCAGGGGCCCCTGGGATCCATGACTTCCGCTGAGATGACTAGCCCTAATAATAATTCTGAGCACCA
AGCCATCGCTAAGATGCGCACGATGATTGAAGGCTTTGATGATATTAGTCATGGCGGTCTTCCAATCGGG
CGATCGACCCTCGTTAGTGGTACTTCAGGAACCGGCAAGACCCTTTTTTCTATTCAATTTCTCTATAACG
GTATTATCGAGTTTGATGAGCCTGGGGTTTTCGTTACTTTCGAAGAAACCCCGCAAGATATCATTAAAAA
CGCCCGTAGTTTTGGCTGGGATTTAGCCAAGCTGGTCGATGAGGGCAAACTATTTATTCTTGATGCTTCA
CCCGATCCAGAAGGTCAAGAGGTTGTTGGCGGCTTCGATCTCTCTGCTCTGATTGAGCGGATTAATTATG
CAATTCAAAAGTATCGAGCGCGGCGGGTTTCAATTGACTCGGTCACGTCCGTTTTCCAGCAATATGATGC
CTCTTCTGTGGTTCGCCGCGAACTCTTTCGGTTGGTAGCTCGCCTAAAACAAATTGGGGCAACTACGGTC
ATGACCACCGAGCGTATCGAGGAATATGGCCCGATCGCTCGTTACGGTGTTGAGGAATTTGTCTCCGATA
ACGTCGTGATTCTCCGCAACGTTTTGGAAGGGGAGCGCCGTCGCCGCACCCTCGAAATCCTCAAGCTACG
TGGCACCAGCCACATGAAAGGGGAATATCCGTTCACGATTACGGATCATGGCATCAATATCTTCCCGCTC
GGGGCAATGCGCCTTACGCAGCGATCG
