>Addgene plasmid #68051 | pET41-GST-KaiC | addgene partial sequence | sequence record 167948 | T7term 5'-GCTAGTTATTGCTCAGCGG-3'
GCTTCCTTTCGGGCTTTGTTTAGCAGCCTAGGTATTAATCAATTAGTGGTGGTGGTGGTGGTGGTGGTGC
TCGAGTACTAGCTCTCCGGCCCTTTTTCTTGAACGCCGCGCACAATTCGCGAGAGTTCGCTTTTCTCATC
GACGGTAATCCGTGTTGGCGAACCTGAAATAATCCGCTCAAAGTTCCGGAAAGAATCCTTGATGTCCGGC
CCTTTGTCGCTGATCATGAATTCGCGGATTGCTTTGTCATGCCAAGATCCGCGCATCTTGAAGACGTTAA
TGGCGCGGGACATTTCGCCACGAATCTCGACGTATTGGAGCAAGATAATCGTATCCGTAATTGTTGAGAT
ATGGGAGTCAGTAATCGAATGCGCTCCCATAAATTGATCACTGGTATTTGTGAATAGTCCCGTGATTTCT
TCTTGTTTCGCGTAGCCAGTGACACCAATTACAAATTGGCGGAAGGCATTGTTGCTAACGCCCCGCGCCA
AAGCAGAGAGGGAGTCGATTGCAATACGAGCTGGCTTAAAGTCATTGATCTCCGACTTAATAATCTGCAA
ATGGTCTTCAAGACCTGCAGATTCAGGATAGGCGCAAACAATTTTGAGGAGGTTTTGGCGCTCCATCTCC
TCAAAGTCCATTCCCCATGAATAGGCATTGCGGAGCAGCTGAGCTCGTGACTCTTCATAAGCGAACAGAA
TCGCCCGCTCTTTGTTAGCACAAGCATTCTCAACGAAACGGCTAACTAACAGAGTTTTACCAGTGCCTGT
AGCGCCAGTTGCCAGAATGATTGAGTCCTTAAAGAAGCCCCCACCACACATTTCATCGAGTCGGACGACA
CCAGATGAAACACGCACGTTCGACGATCGCTGCGTAAGGCGCATTGCCCCGAGCGGGAAGATATTGATGC
CATGATCCGTAATCGTGAACGGATATTCCCCTTTCATGTGGCTGGTGCCACGTAGCTTGAGGATTTCGAG
GGTGCGGCGACGGCGCTCCCCTTCCAAAACGTTGCGGAGAATCACGACGTTATCGGAGA
